>Addgene plasmid #65687 | pYNL-N1_ITPKA | addgene full sequence | sequence record 116258 | Addgene assembled full plasmid sequence
TAGTTATTAATAGTAATCAATTACGGGGTCATTAGTTCATAGCCCATATATGGAGTTCCGCGTTACATAA
CTTACGGTAAATGGCCCGCCTGGCTGACCGCCCAACGACCCCCGCCCATTGACGTCAATAATGACGTATG
TTCCCATAGTAACGCCAATAGGGACTTTCCATTGACGTCAATGGGTGGAGTATTTACGGTAAACTGCCCA
CTTGGCAGTACATCAAGTGTATCATATGCCAAGTACGCCCCCTATTGACGTCAATGACGGTAAATGGCCC
GCCTGGCATTATGCCCAGTACATGACCTTATGGGACTTTCCTACTTGGCAGTACATCTACGTATTAGTCA
TCGCTATTACCATGGTGATGCGGTTTTGGCAGTACATCAATGGGCGTGGATAGCGGTTTGACTCACGGGG
ATTTCCAAGTCTCCACCCCATTGACGTCAATGGGAGTTTGTTTTGGCACCAAAATCAACGGGACTTTCCA
AAATGTCGTAACAACTCCGCCCCATTGACGCAAATGGGCGGTAGGCGTGTACGGTGGGAGGTCTATATAA
GCAGAGCTGGTTTAGTGAACCGTCAGATCCGCTAGCGCTACCGGACTCAGATCTCGAGCTCAAGCTTATG
GGCATGGCGCGACCACGGGGCGCGGGGCCCTGCAGCCCCGGGTTGGAGCGGGCTCCGCGCCGGAGCGTCG
GGGAGCTGCGCCTGCTCTTCGAAGCGCGCTGCGCCGCAGTCGCCGCCGCAGCGGCCGCAGGGTCGGATCC
ACCGGTCGCCACCATGGTGAGCAAGGGCGAGGAGCTGTTCACCGGGGTGGTGCCCATCCTGGTCGAGCTG
GACGGCGACGTAAACGGCCACAAGTTCAGCGTGTCCGGCGAGGGCGAGGGCGATGCCACCTACGGCAAGC
TGACCCTGAAGCTGATCTGCACCACCGGCAAGCTGCCCGTGCCCTGGCCCACCCTCGTGACCACCCTGGG
CTACGGCCTGCAGTGCTTCGCCCGCTACCCCGACCACATGAAGCAGCACGACTTCTTCAAGTCCGCCATG
CCCGAAGGCTACGTCCAGGAGCGCACCATCTTCTTCAAGGACGACGGCAACTACAAGACCCGCGCCGAGG
TGAAGTTCGAGGGCGACACCCTGGTGAACCGCATCGAGCTGAAGGGCATCGACTTCAAGGAGGACGGCAA
CATCCTGGGGCACAAGCTGGAGTACAACTACAACAGCCACAACGTCTATATCACCGCCGACAAGCAGAAG
AACGGCATCAAGGCCAACTTCAAGATCCGCCACAACATCGAGGACGGCGGCGTGCAGCTCGCCGACCACT
ACCAGCAGAACACCCCCATCGGCGACGGCCCCGTGCTGCTGCCCGACAACCACTACCTGAGCTACCAGTC
CAAGCTGAGCAAAGACCCCAACGAGAAGCGCGATCACATGGTCCTGCTGGAGTTCGTGACCGCCGCCGGG
GGTACCAAGGTGTACGACCCCGAGCAGAGGAAGAGGATGATCACCGGCCCCCAGTGGTGGGCCAGGTGCA
AGCAGATGAACGTGCTGGACAGCTTCATCAACTACTACGACAGCGAGAAGCACGCCGAGAACGCCGTGAT
CTTCCTGCACGGCAACGCCACTAGCAGCTACCTGTGGAGGCACGTGGTGCCCCACATCGAGCCCGTGGCC
AGGTGCATCATCCCCGATCTGATCGGCATGGGCAAGAGCGGCAAGAGCGGCAACGGCAGCTACAGGCTGC
TGGACCACTACAAGTACCTGACCGCCTGGTTCGAGCTTCTGAACCTGCCCAAGAAGATCATCTTCGTGGG
CCACGACTGGGGCGCCGCCCTGGCCTTCCACTACGCCTACGAGCACCAGGACAGGATCAAGGCCATCGTG
CACATGGAGAGCGTGGTGGACGTGATCGAGAGCTGGGACGAGTGGCCAGACATCGAGGAGGACATCGCCC
TGATCAAGAGCGAGGAGGGCGAGAAGATGGTGCTGGAGAACAACTTCTTCGTGGAGACCGTGCTGCCCAG
CAAGATCATGAGAAAGCTGGAGCCCGAGGAGTTCGCCGCCTACCTGGAGCCCTTCAAGGAGAAGGGCGAG
GTGAGAAGACCCACCCTGAGCTGGCCCAGAGAGATCCCCCTGGTGAAGGGCGGCAAGCCCGACGTGGTGC
AGATCGTGAGAAACTACAACGCCTACCTGAGAGCCAGCGACGACCTGCCCAAGCTGTTCATCGAGGGCGA
CCCCGGCTTCTTCAGCAACGCCATCGTGGAGGGCGCCAAGAAGTTCCCCAACACCGAGTTCGTGAAGGTG
AAGGGCCTGCACTTCCTCCAGGAGGACGCCCCCGACGAGATGGGCAAGTACATCAAGAGCTTCGTGGAGA
GAGTGCTGAAGAACGAGCAGTAGGCGGCCGCGACTCTAGATCATAATCAGCCATACCACATTTGTAGAGG
TTTTACTTGCTTTAAAAAACCTCCCACACCTCCCCCTGAACCTGAAACATAAAATGAATGCAATTGTTGT
TGTTAACTTGTTTATTGCAGCTTATAATGGTTACAAATAAAGCAATAGCATCACAAATTTCACAAATAAA
GCATTTTTTTCACTGCATTCTAGTTGTGGTTTGTCCAAACTCATCAATGTATCTTAAGGCGTAAATTGTA
AGCGTTAATATTTTGTTAAAATTCGCGTTAAATTTTTGTTAAATCAGCTCATTTTTTAACCAATAGGCCG
AAATCGGCAAAATCCCTTATAAATCAAAAGAATAGACCGAGATAGGGT
[37 nt withheld, positions 2779-2815]
AAAGAACGTGGACTCCAACGTCAAAGG
[49 nt withheld, positions 2843-2891]
T
[91 nt withheld, positions 2893-2983]
G
[124 nt withheld, positions 2985-3108]
CAGGTGGCACTTTTCGGGGAAATGTGCGCGGAACCCCTATTTGTTTATTTTTCTAAATACATTCAAATAT
GTATCCGCTCATGAGACAATAACCCTGATAAATGCTTCAATAATATTGAAAAAGGAAGAGTCCTGAGGCG
GAAAGAACCAGCTGTGGAATGTGTGTCAGTTAGGGTGTGGAAAGTCCCCAGGCTCCCCAGCAGGCAGAAG
TATGCAAAGCATGCATCTCAATTAGTCAGCAACCAGGTGTGGAAAGTCCCCAGGCTCCCCAGCAGGCAGA
AGTATGCAAAGCATGCATCTCAATTAGTCAGCAACCATAGTCCCGCCCCTAACTCCGCCCATCCCGCCCC
TAACTCCGCCCAGTTCCGCCCATTCTCCGCCCCATGGCTGACTAATTTTTTTTATTTATGCAGAGGCCGA
GGCCGCCTCGGCCTCTGAGCTATTCCAGAAGTAGTGAGGAGGCTTTTTTGGAGGCCTAGGCTTTTGCAAA
GATCGATCAAGAGACAGGATGAGGATCGTTTCGCATGATTGAACAAGATGGATTGCACGCAGGTTCTCCG
GCCGCTTGGGTGGAGAGGCTATTCGGCTATGACTGGGCACAACAGACAATCGGCTGCTCTGATGCCGCCG
TGTTCCGGCTGTCAGCGCAGGGGCGCCCGGTTCTTTTTGTCAAGACCGACCTGTCCGGTGCCCTGAATGA
ACTGCAAGACGAGGCAGCGCGGCTATCGTGGCTGGCCACGACGGGCGTTCCTTGCGCAGCTGTGCTCGAC
GTTGTCACTGAAGCGGGAAGGGACTGGCTGCTATTGGGCGAAGTGCCGGGGCAGGATCTCCTGTCATCTC
ACCTTGCTCCTGCCGAGAAAGTATCCATCATGGCTGATGCAATGCGGCGGCTGCATACGCTTGATCCGGC
TACCTGCCCATTCGACCACCAAGCGAAACATCGCATCGAGCGAGCACGTACTCGGATGGAAGCCGGTCTT
GTCGATCAGGATGATCTGGACGAAGAGCATCAGGGGCTCGCGCCAGCCGAACTGTTCGCCAGGCTCAAGG
CGAGCATGCCCGACGGCGAGGATCTCGTCGTGACCCATGGCGATGCCTGCTTGCCGAATATCATGGTGGA
AAATGGCCGCTTTTCTGGATTCATCGACTGTGGCCGGCTGGGTGTGGCGGACCGCTATCAGGACATAGCG
TTGGCTACCCGTGATATTGCTGAAGAGCTTGGCGGCGAATGGGCTGACCGCTTCCTCGTGCTTTACGGTA
TCGCCGCTCCCGATTCGCAGCGCATCGCCTTCTATCGCCTTCTTGACGAGTTCTTCTGAGCGGGACTCTG
GGGTTCGAAATGACCGACCAAGCGACGCCCAACCTGCCATCACGAGATTTCGATTCCACCGCCGCCTTCT
ATGAAAGGTTGGGCTTCGGAATCGTTTTCCGGGACGCCGGCTGGATGATCCTCCAGCGCGGGGATCTCAT
GCTGGAGTTCTTCGCCCACCCTAGGGGGAGGCTAACTGAAACACGGAAGGAGACAATACCGGAAGGAACC
CGCGCTATGACGGCAATAAAAAGACAGAATAAAACGCACGGTGTTGGGTCGTTTGTTCATAAACGCGGGG
TTCGGTCCCAGGGCTGGCACTCTGTCGATACCCCACCGAGACCCCATTGGGGCCAATACGCCCGCGTTTC
TTCCTTTTCCCCACCCCACCCCCCAAGTTCGGGTGAAGGCCCAGGGCTCGCAGCCAACGTCGGGGCGGCA
GGCCCTGCCATAGCCTCAGGTTACTCATATATACTTTAGATTGATTTAAAACTTCATTTTTAATTTAAAA
GGATCTAGGTGAAGATCCTTTTTGATAATCTCATGACCAAAATCCCTTAACGTGAGTTTTCGTTCCACTG
AGCGTCAGACCCCGTAGAAAAGATCAAAGGATCTTCTTGAGATCCTTTTTTTCTGCGCGTAATCTGCTGC
TTGCAAACAAAAAAACCACCGCTACCAGCGGTGGTTTGTTTGCCGGATCAAGAGCTACCAACTCTTTTTC
CGAAGGTAACTGGCTTCAGCAGAGCGCAGATACCAAATACTGTCCTTCTAGTGTAGCCGTAGTTAGGCCA
CCACTTCAAGAACTCTGTAGCACCGCCTACATACCTCGCTCTGCTAATCCTGTTACCAGTGGCTGCTGCC
AGTGGCGATAAGTCGTGTCTTACCGGGTTGGACTCAAGACGATAGTTACCGGATAAGGCGCAGCGGTCGG
GCTGAACGGGGGGTTCGTGCACACAGCCCAGCTTGGAGCGAACGACCTACACCGAACTGAGATACCTACA
GCGTGAGCTATGAGAAAGCGCCACGCTTCCCGAAGGGAGAAAGGCGGACAGGTATCCGGTAAGCGGCAGG
GTCGGAACAGGAGAGCGCACGAGGGAGCTTCCAGGGGGAAACGCCTGGTATCTTTATAGTCCTGTCGGGT
TTCGCCACCTCTGACTTGAGCGTCGATTTTTGTGATGCTCGTCAGGGGGGCGGAGCCTATGGAAAAACGC
CAGCAACGCGGCCTTTTTACGGTTCCTGGCCTTTTGCTGGCCTTTTGCTCACATGTTCTTTCCTGCGTTA
TCCCCTGATTCTGTGGATAACCGTATTACCGCCATGCAT
Features (pLannotate 1.2.2; 16 found; start..end, strand, type, name):
     61..364     +  enhancer       CMV enhancer: human cytomegalovirus immediate early enhancer
    365..568     +  promoter       CMV promoter: human cytomegalovirus (CMV) immediate early promoter
    591..627     +  misc_feature   MCS (fragment): multiple cloning site
    631..762     +  CDS            Itpka (fragment): IP3KA_MOUSE - Experimental evidence at protein level: Swiss-Prot protein existence level 1. From Mus musculus (Mouse).
    784..1476    +  CDS            mVenus: mVenus is a basic (constitutively fluorescent) yellow fluorescent protein published in 2006, derived from Aequorea victoria. It is reported to be a rapidly-maturing monomer with moderate acid sensitivity.
   1474..2400    +  CDS            LUCI_RENRE: Experimental evidence at protein level: Swiss-Prot protein existence level 1. Upon binding the substrate, the enzyme catalyzes an oxygenation, producing a very short-lived hydroperoxide that cyclizes into a dioxetanone structure, which collapses, releasing a CO(2) molecule. The spontaneous breakdown of the dioxetanone releases the energy (about 50 kcal/mole) that is necessary to generate the excited state of the coelenteramide product, which is the singlet form of the monoanion. In vivo the product undergoes the process of nonradiative energy transfer to an accessory protein, a green fluoresce
   2419..2502    +  CDS            large T antigen (fragment): large T antigen from SV40 (simian virus 40)
   2525..2646    +  polyA_signal   SV40 poly(A) signal: SV40 polyadenylation signal
   2680..3108    -  rep_origin     f1 ori (sequence partly withheld): f1 bacteriophage origin of replication; arrow indicates direction of (+) strand synthesis
   3135..3239    +  promoter       AmpR promoter: bla
   3241..3598    +  promoter       SV40 promoter: SV40 enhancer and early promoter
   3633..4427    +  CDS            NeoR/KanR: aminoglycoside phosphotransferase from Tn5; aph(3')-II (or nptII); confers resistance to neomycin, kanamycin, and G418 (Geneticin®)
   4448..4600    +  CDS            ble (fragment): BLE_KLEPN - Experimental evidence at protein level: Swiss-Prot protein existence level 1. Binding protein with a strong affinity to the bleomycin family of antibiotics. Binds to CL990; an antimitotic-antibiotic compound. From Klebsiella pneumoniae.
   4659..4706    +  polyA_signal   HSV TK poly(A) signal: herpes simplex virus thymidine kinase polyadenylation signal (Cole and Stacy, 1985)
   4797..4813    -  polyA_signal   bGH poly(A) signal (fragment): bovine growth hormone polyadenylation signal
   5035..5623    +  rep_origin     ori: high-copy-number ColE1/pMB1/pBR322/pUC origin of replication
