[The description below was written by a language model from this plasmid's Addgene catalogue record and pLannotate feature annotations shown in this document.]
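Description:
pYNL-N1_ITPKA is a mammalian expression plasmid of about 5.7 kb built on the pYNL-N1 backbone, an N1-style vector in which a gene cloned into the multiple cloning site is fused upstream of the yellow Nano-lantern (YNL) reporter. It replicates in E. coli from a high-copy ColE1/pUC-type origin and also carries an f1 phage origin. A single NeoR/KanR aminoglycoside phosphotransferase gene serves as the marker in both hosts. A bacterial (bla-type) promoter drives it for kanamycin selection, and the SV40 enhancer/early promoter, paired with an HSV TK polyadenylation signal, drives it for G418 selection of transfected mammalian cells. The short ble, bGH poly(A) and SV40 large T antigen hits in the feature table are fragments and appear to be backbone remnants rather than functional elements.

The expression cassette uses the human CMV immediate-early enhancer and promoter and ends with an SV40 poly(A) signal. The insert, cloned between HindIII and BamHI, is a roughly 140 bp fragment of rat inositol trisphosphate 3-kinase A encoding residues 9–52. The automated annotation matched it to the mouse orthologue, but the catalogue lists rat as the source. This fragment is joined in frame to YNL, annotated here as mVenus directly followed by Renilla luciferase. In Nano-lantern probes, energy from the luciferase reaction is transferred to the adjacent fluorescent protein, giving bright yellow-shifted luminescence without excitation light. The stated purpose is expression of ITPKA-YNL in mammalian cells, and the associated work concerns multicolor real-time luminescence imaging. The record does not state which cellular structure the ITPKA fragment is meant to label.
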