Addgene plasmid #65687: pYNL-N1_ITPKA
Purpose: Expresses ITPKA-YNL in mammalian cells
Depositing lab: Yasushi Okada. Depositing organization: RIKEN Quantitative Biology Center (QBiC). Publication: Expanded palette of Nano-lanterns for real-time multicolor luminescence imaging. Takai A, Nakano M, Saito K, Haruno R, Watanabe TM, Ohyanagi T, Jin T, Okada Y, Nagai T. Proc Natl Acad Sci U S A. 2015 Apr 7;112(14):4352-6. doi: 10.1073/pnas.1418468112. Epub 2015 Mar 23. PubMed 25831507.
Backbone
  Vector backbone: pYNL-N1
  Backbone manufacturer: Addgene #64303
  Backbone size w/o insert (bp): 5600
  Total vector size (bp): 5700
  Vector type: Mammalian Expression, Luciferase
  Selectable markers: Neomycin (select with G418)
Growth in bacteria
  Bacterial resistance: Kanamycin, 50 μg/mL
  Growth temperature: 37°C
  Growth strain: DH5alpha
  Copy number: High Copy
Gene/Insert
  Gene/Insert name: inositol triphosphate 3-kinase A (alt name: ITPKA)
  Species: R. norvegicus (rat)
  Insert size (bp): 140
  Mutation: contains residues 9-52
  Promoter: CMV
  Tag / fusion protein: YNL (C terminal on backbone)
  Cloning method: Restriction Enzyme; 5′ cloning site HindIII (not destroyed); 3′ cloning site BamHI (not destroyed)
  Sequencing primers: 5′ CMV Forward; 3′ EGFP-N
Resource information
  A portion of this plasmid was derived from a plasmid made by: Nano-lantern/pcDNA3 (gifted from Dr Takeharu Nagai), ITPKA cDNA was gifted from Dr Michael John Schell
Terms and licenses: Academic/Nonprofit Terms; Industry Terms: Not Available to Industry
How to cite: pYNL-N1_ITPKA was a gift from Yasushi Okada (Addgene plasmid # 65687 ; http://n2t.net/addgene:65687 ; RRID:Addgene_65687)
