>Addgene plasmid #65687 | pYNL-N1_ITPKA | depositor partial sequence | sequence record 111658 | pYNL-N1
TAGTTATTAATAGTAATCAATTACGGGGTCATTAGTTCATAGCCCATATATGGAGTTCCGCGTTACATAA
CTTACGGTAAATGGCCCGCCTGGCTGACCGCCCAACGACCCCCGCCCATTGACGTCAATAATGACGTATG
TTCCCATAGTAACGCCAATAGGGACTTTCCATTGACGTCAATGGGTGGAGTATTTACGGTAAACTGCCCA
CTTGGCAGTACATCAAGTGTATCATATGCCAAGTACGCCCCCTATTGACGTCAATGACGGTAAATGGCCC
GCCTGGCATTATGCCCAGTACATGACCTTATGGGACTTTCCTACTTGGCAGTACATCTACGTATTAGTCA
TCGCTATTACCATGGTGATGCGGTTTTGGCAGTACATCAATGGGCGTGGATAGCGGTTTGACTCACGGGG
ATTTCCAAGTCTCCACCCCATTGACGTCAATGGGAGTTTGTTTTGGCACCAAAATCAACGGGACTTTCCA
AAATGTCGTAACAACTCCGCCCCATTGACGCAAATGGGCGGTAGGCGTGTACGGTGGGAGGTCTATATAA
GCAGAGCTGGTTTAGTGAACCGTCAGATCCGCTAGCGCTACCGGACTCAGATCTCGAGCTCAAGCTTCGA
ATTCTGCAGTCGACGGTACCGCGGGCCCGGGATCCACCGGTCGCCACCATGGTGAGCAAGGGCGAGGAGC
TGTTCACCGGGGTGGTGCCCATCCTGGTCGAGCTGGACGGCGACGTAAACGGCCACAAGTTCAGCGTGTC
CGGCGAGGGCGAGGGCGATGCCACCTACGGCAAGCTGACCCTGAAGCTGATCTGCACCACCGGCAAGCTG
CCCGTGCCCTGGCCCACCCTCGTGACCACCCTGGGCTACGGCCTGCAGTGCTTCGCCCGCTACCCCGACC
ACATGAAGCAGCACGACTTCTTCAAGTCCGCCATGCCCGAAGGCTACGTCCAGGAGCGCACCATCTTCTT
CAAGGACGACGGCAACTACAAGACCCGCGCCGAGGTGAAGTTCGAGGGCGACACCCTGGTGAACCGCATC
GAGCTGAAGGGCATCGACTTCAAGGAGGACGGCAACATCCTGGGGCACAAGCTGGAGTACAACTACAACA
GCCACAACGTCTATATCACCGCCGACAAGCAGAAGAACGGCATCAAGGCCAACTTCAAGATCCGCCACAA
CATCGAGGACGGCGGCGTGCAGCTCGCCGACCACTACCAGCAGAACACCCCCATCGGCGACGGCCCCGTG
CTGCTGCCCGACAACCACTACCTGAGCTACCAGTCCAAGCTGAGCAAAGACCCCAACGAGAAGCGCGATC
ACATGGTCCTGCTGGAGTTCGTGACCGCCGCCGGGGGTACCAAGGTGTACGACCCCGAGCAGAGGAAGAG
GATGATCACCGGCCCCCAGTGGTGGGCCAGGTGCAAGCAGATGAACGTGCTGGACAGCTTCATCAACTAC
TACGACAGCGAGAAGCACGCCGAGAACGCCGTGATCTTCCTGCACGGCAACGCCACTAGCAGCTACCTGT
GGAGGCACGTGGTGCCCCACATCGAGCCCGTGGCCAGGTGCATCATCCCCGATCTGATCGGCATGGGCAA
GAGCGGCAAGAGCGGCAACGGCAGCTACAGGCTGCTGGACCACTACAAGTACCTGACCGCCTGGTTCGAG
CTTCTGAACCTGCCCAAGAAGATCATCTTCGTGGGCCACGACTGGGGCGCCGCCCTGGCCTTCCACTACG
CCTACGAGCACCAGGACAGGATCAAGGCCATCGTGCACATGGAGAGCGTGGTGGACGTGATCGAGAGCTG
GGACGAGTGGCCAGACATCGAGGAGGACATCGCCCTGATCAAGAGCGAGGAGGGCGAGAAGATGGTGCTG
GAGAACAACTTCTTCGTGGAGACCGTGCTGCCCAGCAAGATCATGAGAAAGCTGGAGCCCGAGGAGTTCG
CCGCCTACCTGGAGCCCTTCAAGGAGAAGGGCGAGGTGAGAAGACCCACCCTGAGCTGGCCCAGAGAGAT
CCCCCTGGTGAAGGGCGGCAAGCCCGACGTGGTGCAGATCGTGAGAAACTACAACGCCTACCTGAGAGCC
AGCGACGACCTGCCCAAGCTGTTCATCGAGGGCGACCCCGGCTTCTTCAGCAACGCCATCGTGGAGGGCG
CCAAGAAGTTCCCCAACACCGAGTTCGTGAAGGTGAAGGGCCTGCACTTCCTCCAGGAGGACGCCCCCGA
CGAGATGGGCAAGTACATCAAGAGCTTCGTGGAGAGAGTGCTGAAGAACGAGCAGTAGGCGGCCGCGACT
CTAGATCATAATCAGCCATACCACATTTGTAGAGGTTTTACTTGCTTTAAAAAACCTCCCACACCTCCCC
CTGAACCTGAAACATAAAATGAATGCAATTGTTGTTGTTAACTTGTTTATTGCAGCTTATAATGGTTACA
AATAAAGCAATAGCATCACAAATTTCACAAATAAAGCATTTTTTTCACTGCATTCTAGTTGTGGTTTGTC
CAAACTCATCAATGTATCTTAAGGCGTAAATTGTAAGCGTTAATATTTTGTTAAAATTCGCGTTAAATTT
TTGTTAAATCAGCTCATTTTTTAACCAATAGGCCGAAATCGGCAAAATCCCTTATAAATCAAAAGAATAG
ACCGAGATAGGGT
[37 nt withheld, positions 2674-2710]
AAAGAACGTGGACTCCAACGTCAAAGG
[49 nt withheld, positions 2738-2786]
T
[91 nt withheld, positions 2788-2878]
G
[124 nt withheld, positions 2880-3003]
CAGGTGGCACTTTTCGGGGAAATGTGCGCGGAACCCCTATTTGTTTATTTTTCTAAATACATTCAAATAT
GTATCCGCTCATGAGACAATAACCCTGATAAATGCTTCAATAATATTGAAAAAGGAAGAGTCCTGAGGCG
GAAAGAACCAGCTGTGGAATGTGTGTCAGTTAGGGTGTGGAAAGTCCCCAGGCTCCCCAGCAGGCAGAAG
TATGCAAAGCATGCATCTCAATTAGTCAGCAACCAGGTGTGGAAAGTCCCCAGGCTCCCCAGCAGGCAGA
AGTATGCAAAGCATGCATCTCAATTAGTCAGCAACCATAGTCCCGCCCCTAACTCCGCCCATCCCGCCCC
TAACTCCGCCCAGTTCCGCCCATTCTCCGCCCCATGGCTGACTAATTTTTTTTATTTATGCAGAGGCCGA
GGCCGCCTCGGCCTCTGAGCTATTCCAGAAGTAGTGAGGAGGCTTTTTTGGAGGCCTAGGCTTTTGCAAA
GATCGATCAAGAGACAGGATGAGGATCGTTTCGCATGATTGAACAAGATGGATTGCACGCAGGTTCTCCG
GCCGCTTGGGTGGAGAGGCTATTCGGCTATGACTGGGCACAACAGACAATCGGCTGCTCTGATGCCGCCG
TGTTCCGGCTGTCAGCGCAGGGGCGCCCGGTTCTTTTTGTCAAGACCGACCTGTCCGGTGCCCTGAATGA
ACTGCAAGACGAGGCAGCGCGGCTATCGTGGCTGGCCACGACGGGCGTTCCTTGCGCAGCTGTGCTCGAC
GTTGTCACTGAAGCGGGAAGGGACTGGCTGCTATTGGGCGAAGTGCCGGGGCAGGATCTCCTGTCATCTC
ACCTTGCTCCTGCCGAGAAAGTATCCATCATGGCTGATGCAATGCGGCGGCTGCATACGCTTGATCCGGC
TACCTGCCCATTCGACCACCAAGCGAAACATCGCATCGAGCGAGCACGTACTCGGATGGAAGCCGGTCTT
GTCGATCAGGATGATCTGGACGAAGAGCATCAGGGGCTCGCGCCAGCCGAACTGTTCGCCAGGCTCAAGG
CGAGCATGCCCGACGGCGAGGATCTCGTCGTGACCCATGGCGATGCCTGCTTGCCGAATATCATGGTGGA
AAATGGCCGCTTTTCTGGATTCATCGACTGTGGCCGGCTGGGTGTGGCGGACCGCTATCAGGACATAGCG
TTGGCTACCCGTGATATTGCTGAAGAGCTTGGCGGCGAATGGGCTGACCGCTTCCTCGTGCTTTACGGTA
TCGCCGCTCCCGATTCGCAGCGCATCGCCTTCTATCGCCTTCTTGACGAGTTCTTCTGAGCGGGACTCTG
GGGTTCGAAATGACCGACCAAGCGACGCCCAACCTGCCATCACGAGATTTCGATTCCACCGCCGCCTTCT
ATGAAAGGTTGGGCTTCGGAATCGTTTTCCGGGACGCCGGCTGGATGATCCTCCAGCGCGGGGATCTCAT
GCTGGAGTTCTTCGCCCACCCTAGGGGGAGGCTAACTGAAACACGGAAGGAGACAATACCGGAAGGAACC
CGCGCTATGACGGCAATAAAAAGACAGAATAAAACGCACGGTGTTGGGTCGTTTGTTCATAAACGCGGGG
TTCGGTCCCAGGGCTGGCACTCTGTCGATACCCCACCGAGACCCCATTGGGGCCAATACGCCCGCGTTTC
TTCCTTTTCCCCACCCCACCCCCCAAGTTCGGGTGAAGGCCCAGGGCTCGCAGCCAACGTCGGGGCGGCA
GGCCCTGCCATAGCCTCAGGTTACTCATATATACTTTAGATTGATTTAAAACTTCATTTTTAATTTAAAA
GGATCTAGGTGAAGATCCTTTTTGATAATCTCATGACCAAAATCCCTTAACGTGAGTTTTCGTTCCACTG
AGCGTCAGACCCCGTAGAAAAGATCAAAGGATCTTCTTGAGATCCTTTTTTTCTGCGCGTAATCTGCTGC
TTGCAAACAAAAAAACCACCGCTACCAGCGGTGGTTTGTTTGCCGGATCAAGAGCTACCAACTCTTTTTC
CGAAGGTAACTGGCTTCAGCAGAGCGCAGATACCAAATACTGTCCTTCTAGTGTAGCCGTAGTTAGGCCA
CCACTTCAAGAACTCTGTAGCACCGCCTACATACCTCGCTCTGCTAATCCTGTTACCAGTGGCTGCTGCC
AGTGGCGATAAGTCGTGTCTTACCGGGTTGGACTCAAGACGATAGTTACCGGATAAGGCGCAGCGGTCGG
GCTGAACGGGGGGTTCGTGCACACAGCCCAGCTTGGAGCGAACGACCTACACCGAACTGAGATACCTACA
GCGTGAGCTATGAGAAAGCGCCACGCTTCCCGAAGGGAGAAAGGCGGACAGGTATCCGGTAAGCGGCAGG
GTCGGAACAGGAGAGCGCACGAGGGAGCTTCCAGGGGGAAACGCCTGGTATCTTTATAGTCCTGTCGGGT
TTCGCCACCTCTGACTTGAGCGTCGATTTTTGTGATGCTCGTCAGGGGGGCGGAGCCTATGGAAAAACGC
CAGCAACGCGGCCTTTTTACGGTTCCTGGCCTTTTGCTGGCCTTTTGCTCACATGTTCTTTCCTGCGTTA
TCCCCTGATTCTGTGGATAACCGTATTACCGCCATGCAT
