>Addgene plasmid #65687 | pYNL-N1_ITPKA | addgene partial sequence | sequence record 116278 | CMV-F 5'-CGCAAATGGGCGGTAGGCGTG-3'
CTATATAAGCAGAGCTGGTTTAGTGAACCGTCAGATCCGCTAGCGCTACCGGACTCAGATCTCGAGCTCA
AGCTTATGGGCATGGCGCGACCACGGGGCGCGGGGCCCTGCAGCCCCGGGTTGGAGCGGGCTCCGCGCCG
GAGCGTCGGGGAGCTGCGCCTGCTCTTCGAAGCGCGCTGCGCCGCAGTCGCCGCCGCAGCGGCCGCAGGG
TCGGATCCACCGGTCGCCACCATGGTGAGCAAGGGCGAGGAGCTGTTCACCGGGGTGGTGCCCATCCTGG
TCGAGCTGGACGGCGACGTAAACGGCCACAAGTTCAGCGTGTCCGGCGAGGGCGAGGGCGATGCCACCTA
CGGCAAGCTGACCCTGAAGCTGATCTGCACCACCGGCAAGCTGCCCGTGCCCTGGCCCACCCTCGTGACC
ACCCTGGGCTACGGCCTGCAGTGCTTCGCCCGCTACCCCGACCACATGAAGCAGCACGACTTCTTCAAGT
CCGCCATGCCCGAAGGCTACGTCCAGGAGCGCACCATCTTCTTCAAGGACGACGGCAACTACAAGACCCG
CGCCGAGGTGAAGTTCGAGGGCGACACCCTGGTGAACCGCATCGAGCTGAAGGGCATCGACTTCAAGGAG
GACGGCAACATCCTGGGGCACAAGCTGGAGTACAACTACAACAGCCACAACGTCTATATCACCGCCGACA
AGCAGAAGAACGGCATCAAGGCCAACTTCAAGATCCGCCACAACATCGAGGACGGCGGCGTGCAGCTCGC
CGACCACTACCAGCAGAACACCCCCATCGGCGACGGCCCCGTGCTGCTGCCCGACAACCACTACCTGAGC
TACCAGTCCAAGCTGAGCAAAGACCCCAACGAGAAGCGCGATCACATGGTCCTGCTGGAGTTCGTGACCG
CCGCCGGGGGTACCAAGGTGTACGACCCCGAGCAGAGGAAGAGGATGATCACCGGCCCCC
