>Addgene plasmid #65687 | pYNL-N1_ITPKA | addgene partial sequence | sequence record 116281 | SV40pA-R 5'-GAAATTTGTGATGCTATTGC-3'
TTATAAGCTGCAATAAACAAGTTAACAACAACAATTGCATTCATTTTATGTTTCAGGTTCAGGGGGAGGT
GTGGGAGGTTTTTTAAAGCAAGTAAAACCTCTACAAATGTGGTATGGCTGATTATGATCTAGAGTCGCGG
CCGCCTACTGCTCGTTCTTCAGCACTCTCTCCACGAAGCTCTTGATGTACTTGCCCATCTCGTCGGGGGC
GTCCTCCTGGAGGAAGTGCAGGCCCTTCACCTTCACGAACTCGGTGTTGGGGAACTTCTTGGCGCCCTCC
ACGATGGCGTTGCTGAAGAAGCCGGGGTCGCCCTCGATGAACAGCTTGGGCAGGTCGTCGCTGGCTCTCA
GGTAGGCGTTGTAGTTTCTCACGATCTGCACCACGTCGGGCTTGCCGCCCTTCACCAGGGGGATCTCTCT
GGGCCAGCTCAGGGTGGGTCTTCTCACCTCGCCCTTCTCCTTGAAGGGCTCCAGGTAGGCGGCGAACTCC
TCGGGCTCCAGCTTTCTCATGATCTTGCTGGGCAGCACGGTCTCCACGAAGAAGTTGTTCTCCAGCACCA
TCTTCTCGCCCTCCTCGCTCTTGATCAGGGCGATGTCCTCCTCGATGTCTGGCCACTCGTCCCAGCTCTC
GATCACGTCCACCACGCTCTCCATGTGCACGATGGCCTTGATCCTGTCCTGGTGCTCGTAGGCGTAGTGG
AAGGCCAGGGCGGCGCCCCAGTCGTGGCCCACGAAGATGATCTTCTTGGGCAGGTTCAGAAGCTCGAACC
AGGCGGTCAGGTACTTGTAGTGGTCCAGCAGCCTGTAGCTGCCGTTGCCGCTCTTGCCGCTCTTGCCCAT
GCCGATCAGATCGGGGATGATGCACCTGGCCACGGGCTCGATGTGGGGCACCACGTGCCTCCACAGGTAG
CTGCTAGTGGCGTTGCCGTGCAGGAAGATCACGGCGTTCTCGGCGTGCTTCTCGCTGTCGTAGTAGTTGA
TGAAGCTGTCCAGCACGTTCATCTGCTTGCACCTGG
